Addgene plasmid #109236: pTHSSe_32
Purpose: PUPsp2 GFP reporter
Depositing lab: Christopher Voigt. Depositing organization: Massachusetts Institute of Technology. Publication: Engineered promoters enable constant gene expression at any copy number in bacteria. Segall-Shapiro TH, Sontag ED, Voigt CA. Nat Biotechnol. 2018 Mar 19. pii: nbt.4111. doi: 10.1038/nbt.4111. PubMed 29553576.
Backbone
  Vector backbone: unknown
  Vector type: Bacterial Expression
Growth in bacteria
  Bacterial resistance: Ampicillin, 100 μg/mL
  Growth temperature: 37°C
  Growth strain: DH5alpha
  Copy number: Low Copy
Gene/Insert
  Gene/Insert name: sfGFP
  Species: Synthetic
  Promoter: PUPsp2
  Cloning method: Gibson Cloning
Terms and licenses: Academic/Nonprofit Terms; Industry Terms: Not Available to Industry
How to cite: pTHSSe_32 was a gift from Christopher Voigt (Addgene plasmid # 109236 ; http://n2t.net/addgene:109236 ; RRID:Addgene_109236)
