[The description below was written by a language model from this plasmid's Addgene catalogue record and pLannotate feature annotations shown in this document.]
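Description:
pTHSSe_32 is a low-copy bacterial expression plasmid of about 4.9 kb that serves as a fluorescent reporter for the synthetic promoter PUPsp2. The catalogue entry lists the backbone as unknown, but the annotated sequence shows a pSC101 origin of replication with its cognate Rep101 (RepA) initiator gene, which accounts for the low copy number. Selection is by ampicillin through a β-lactamase gene followed by a lambda t0 terminator. A short fragment resembling the Tn5 transposase coding sequence lies near the resistance marker. It appears to be a cloning remnant rather than a functional element.

The payload is a superfolder GFP coding sequence, a rapidly maturing Aequorea-derived green fluorescent protein, recorded as being driven by PUPsp2. The promoter itself was not picked up by the automated annotation, so its exact position and architecture are not shown, though it presumably sits just upstream of the reporter. Between that region and the sfGFP gene is the sTRSV hammerhead ribozyme. This self-cleaving RNA is commonly used as an insulator: it trims the 5' end of the transcript so that translation is less dependent on the promoter-derived leader. Downstream, transcription is stopped by a series of terminators (rrnB T1, T7Te, the his operon terminator and a further rrnB T1 fragment). Another terminator lies upstream next to the BioBrick prefix, isolating the cassette from read-through, and BioBrick prefix and suffix scars flank the unit.

The associated publication concerns engineered promoters that hold gene expression constant regardless of copy number, so this plasmid most likely measures PUPsp2 output by GFP fluorescence in a low-copy context in E. coli.
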