Features (pLannotate 1.2.2; 15 found; start..end, strand, type, name):
     75..124     +  misc_RNA       sTRSV HHRz: hammerhead ribozyme from the tobacco ringspot virus satellite RNA (Khvorova et al., 2003)
    167..880     +  CDS            Superfolder GFP: Superfolder GFP is a basic (constitutively fluorescent) green fluorescent protein published in 2005, derived from Aequorea victoria. It is reported to be a very rapidly-maturing weak dimer.
    900..971     +  terminator     rrnB T1 terminator: transcription terminator T1 from the E. coli rrnB gene
    987..1014    +  terminator     T7Te terminator: phage T7 early transcription terminator
   1021..1041    +  misc_feature   BioBrick suffix: universal suffix for all parts
   1042..1099    +  terminator     his operon terminator: This putative transcriptin terminator from the E. coli his operon has a 2-bp deletion introduced during synthesis. Its efficiency has not been determined.
   1193..1234    +  terminator     rrnB T1 terminator (fragment): Escherichia coli rrnB; transcription terminator T1 from the E. coli rrnB gene
   1772..2722    -  CDS            Rep101: RepA protein needed for replication with the pSC101 origin; rep101
   2770..2992    -  rep_origin     pSC101 ori: low-copy replication origin that requires the Rep101 protein
   3484..3578    -  terminator     lambda t0 terminator: transcription terminator from phage lambda
   3609..4469    -  CDS            AmpR: β-lactamase; bla; confers resistance to ampicillin, carbenicillin, and related antibiotics
   4470..4504    -  promoter       AmpR promoter (fragment): bla
   4536..4655    -  CDS            tnpA (fragment): TN5P_ECOLX - Also known as tnp. Experimental evidence at protein level: Swiss-Prot protein existence level 1. Mediates transposition of transposon Tn5 by a 'cut and paste' mechanism. First, the monomeric transposase binds the 19 bp inverted DNA repeats flanking the transposon. Then, dimerization of the DNA- bound transposase creates a synaptic DNA complex. After nicking of the first DNA strand, excision of the transposon proceeds through a series of intermediates. The transposase then mediates the insertion of the transposon at a new site by strand transfer. The activity of the wild- type tran
   4794..4837    -  terminator     bacterial terminator: putative bacterial transcription terminator
   4840..4861    +  misc_feature   BioBrick prefix: BioBrick prefix for parts that do not start with "ATG"
>Addgene plasmid #109236 | pTHSSe_32 | addgene full sequence | sequence record 210092 | Addgene NGS Result
CCGAAAATTTATCAAAAAGAGTATTGACTTATATTGAGTCGTATAGGATACTTACAGCCATCGAGAGCTG
CGAGCTGTCACCGGATGTGCTTTCCGGTCTGATGAGTCCGTGAGGACGAAACAGCCTCTACAAATAATTT
TGTTTAATCACACAGGAAAGTACTAGATGAGCAAAGGAGAAGAACTTTTCACTGGAGTTGTCCCAATTCT
TGTTGAATTAGATGGTGATGTTAATGGGCACAAATTTTCTGTCCGTGGAGAGGGTGAAGGTGATGCTACA
AACGGAAAACTCACCCTTAAATTTATTTGCACTACTGGAAAACTACCTGTTCCGTGGCCAACACTTGTCA
CTACTCTGACCTATGGTGTTCAATGCTTTTCCCGTTATCCGGATCACATGAAACGGCATGACTTTTTCAA
GAGTGCCATGCCCGAAGGTTATGTACAGGAACGCACTATATCTTTCAAAGATGACGGGACCTACAAGACG
CGTGCTGAAGTCAAGTTTGAAGGTGATACCCTTGTTAATCGTATCGAGTTAAAGGGTATTGATTTTAAAG
AAGATGGAAACATTCTTGGACACAAACTCGAGTACAACTTTAACTCACACAATGTATACATCACGGCAGA
CAAACAAAAGAATGGAATCAAAGCTAACTTCAAAATTCGCCACAACGTTGAAGATGGTTCCGTTCAACTA
GCAGACCATTATCAACAAAATACTCCAATTGGCGATGGCCCTGTCCTTTTACCAGACAACCATTACCTGT
CGACACAATCTGTCCTTTCGAAAGATCCCAACGAAAAGCGTGACCACATGGTCCTTCTTGAGTTTGTAAC
TGCTGCTGGGATTACACATGGCATGGATGAGCTCTACAAATAATACTAGAGCCAGGCATCAAATAAAACG
AAAGGCTCAGTCGAAAGACTGGGCCTTTCGTTTTATCTGTTGTTTGTCGGTGAACGCTCTCTACTAGAGT
CACACTGGCTCACCTTCGGGTGGGCCTTTCTGCGTTTATATACTAGTAGCGGCCGCTGCAGTCCGGCAAA
AAAGGGCAAGGTGTCACCACCCTGCCCTTTTTCTTTAAAACCGAAAAGATTACTTCGCGTTATGCAGGCT
TCCTCGCTCACTGACTCGCTGCGCTCGGTCGTTCGGCTGCGGCGAGCGGTATCAGCTCACTCAAAGGCGG
TAATCTGTTGTTTGTCGGTGAACGCTCTCCTGAGTAGGACAAATCCGCCGCCCTAGACCTAGGGTACGGG
TTTTGCTGCCCGCAAACGGGCTGTTCTGGTGTTGCTAGTTTGTTATCAGAATCGCAGATCCGGCTTCAGC
CGGTTTGCCGGCTGAAAGCACTATTTCTTCCAGAATTGCCATGATTTTTTCCCCACGGGAGGCGTCACTG
GCTCCCGTGTTGTCGGCAGCTTTGATTCGATAAGCAGCATCGCCTGTTTCAGGCTGTCTATGTGTGACTG
TTGAGCTGTAACAAGTTGTCTCAGGTGTTCAATTTCATGTTCTAGTTGCTTTGTTTTACTGGTTTCACCT
GTTCTATTAGGTGTTACATGCTGTTCATCTGTTACATTGTCGATCTGTTCATGGTGAACAGCTTTGAATG
CACCAAAAACTCGTAAAAGCTCTGATGTATCTATCTTTTTTACACCGTTTTCATCTGTGCATATGGACAG
TTTTCCCTTTGATATGTAACGGTGAACAGTTGTTCTACTTTTGTTTGTTAGTCTTGATGCTTCACTGATA
GATACAAGAGCCATAAGAACCTCAGATCCTTCCGTATTTAGCCAGTATGTTCTCTAGTGTGGTTCGTTGT
TTTTGCGTGAGCCATGAGAACGAACCATTGAGATCATACTTACTTTGCATGTCACTCAAAAATTTTGCCT
CAAAACTGGTGATCTGAATTTTTGCAGTTAAAGCATCGTGTAGTGTTTTTCTTAGTCCGTTATGTAGGTA
GGAATCTGATGTAATGGTTGTTGGTATTTTGTCACCATTCATTTTTATCTGGTTGTTCTCAAGTTCGGTT
ACGAGATCCATTTGTCTATCTAGTTCAACTTGGAAAATCAACGTATCAGTCGGGCGGCCTCGCTTATCAA
CCACCAATTTCATATTGCTGTAAGTGTTTAAATCTTTACTTATTGGTTTCAAAACCCATTGGTTAAGCCT
TTTAAACTCATGGTAGTTATTTTCAAGCATTAACATGAACTTAAATTCATCAAGGCTAATCTCTATATTT
GCCTTGTGAGTTTTCTTTTGTGTTAGTTCTTTTAATAACCACTCATAAATCCTCATAGAGTATTTGTTTT
CAAAAGACTTAACATGTTCCAGATTATATTTTATGAATTTTTTTAACTGGAAAAGATAAGGCAATATCTC
TTCACTAAAAACTAATTCTAATTTTTCGCTTGAGAACTTGGCATAGTTTGTCCACTGGAAAATCTCAAAG
CCTTTAACCAAAGGATTCCTGATTTCCACAGTTCTCGTCATCAGCTCTCTGGTTGCTTTAGCTAATACAC
CATAAGCATTTTCCCTACTGATGTTCATCATCTGAGCGTATTGGTTATAAGTGAACGATACCGTCCGTTC
TTTCCTTGTAGGGTTTTCAATCGTGGGGTTGAGTAGTGCCACACAGCATAAAATTAGCTTGGTTTCATGC
TCCGTTAAGTCATAGCGACTAATCGCTAGTTCATTTGCTTTGAAAACAACTAATTCAGACATACATCTCA
ATTGGTCTAGGTGATTTTAATCACTATACCAATTGAGATGGGCTAGTCAATGATAATTACTAGTCCTTTT
CCTTTGAGTTGTGGGTATCTGTAAATTCTGCTAGACCTTTGCTGGAAAACTTGTAAATTCTGCTAGACCC
TCTGTAAATTCCGCTAGACCTTTGTGTGTTTTTTTTGTTTATATTCAAGTGGTTATAATTTATAGAATAA
AGAAAGAATAAAAAAAGATAAAAAGAATAGATCCCAGCCCTGTGTATAACTCACTACTTTAGTCAGTTCC
GCAGTATTACAAAAGGATGTCGCAAACGCTGTTTGCTCCTCTACAAAACAGACCTTAAAACCCTAAAGGC
TTAAGTAGCACCCTCGCAAGCTCGGGCAAATCGCTGAATATTCCTTTTGTCTCCGACCATCAGGCACCTG
AGTCGCTGTCTTTTTCGTGACATTCAGTTCGCTGCGCTCACGGCTCTGGCAGTGAATGGGGGTAAATGGC
ACTACAGGCGCCTTTTATGGATTCATGCAAGGAAACTACCCATAATACAAGAAAAGCCCGTCACGGGCTT
CTCAGGGCGTTTTATGGCGGGTCTGCTATGTGGTGCTATCTGACTTTTTGCTGTTCAGCAGTTCCTGCCC
TCTGATTTTCCAGTCTGACCACTTCGGATTATCCCGTGACAGGTCATTCAGACTGGCTAATGCACCCAGT
AAGGCAGCGGTATCATCAACAGGCTTACCCGTCTTACTGTCCCTAGTGCTTGGATTCTCACCAATAAAAA
ACGCCCGGCGGCAACCGAGCGTTCTGAACAAATCCAGATGGAGTTCTGAGGTCATTACTGGATCTATCAA
CAGGAGTCCAAGCGAGCTCTCGAACCCCAGAGTCCCGCTTACCAATGCTTAATCAGTGAGGCACCTATCT
CAGCGATCTGTCTATTTCGTTCATCCATAGTTGCCTGACTCCCCGTCGTGTAGATAACTACGATACGGGA
GGGCTTACCATCTGGCCCCAGTGCTGCAATGATACCGCGAGACCCACGCTCACCGGCTCCAGATTTATCA
GCAATAAACCAGCCAGCCGGAAGGGCCGAGCGCAGAAGTGGTCCTGCAACTTTATCCGCCTCCATCCAGT
CTATTAATTGTTGCCGGGAAGCTAGAGTAAGTAGTTCGCCAGTTAATAGTTTGCGCAACGTTGTTGCCAT
TGCTACAGGCATCGTGGTGTCACGCTCGTCGTTTGGTATGGCTTCATTCAGCTCCGGTTCCCAACGATCA
AGGCGAGTTACATGATCCCCCATGTTGTGCAAAAAAGCGGTTAGCTCCTTCGGTCCTCCGATCGTTGTCA
GAAGTAAGTTGGCCGCAGTGTTATCACTCATGGTTATGGCAGCACTGCATAATTCTCTTACTGTCATGCC
ATCCGTAAGATGCTTTTCTGTGACTGGTGAGTACTCAACCAAGTCATTCTGAGAATAGTGTATGCGGCGA
CCGAGTTGCTCTTGCCCGGCGTCAATACGGGATAATACCGCGCCACATAGCAGAACTTTAAAAGTGCTCA
TCATTGGAAAACGTTCTTCGGGGCGAAAACTCTCAAGGATCTTACCGCTGTTGAGATCCAGTTCGATATA
ACCCACTCGTGCACCCAACTGATCTTCAGCATCTTTTACTTTCACCAGCGTTTCTGGGTGAGCAAAAACA
GGAAGGCAAAATGCCGCAAAAAAGGGAATAAGGGCGACACGGAAATGTTGAATACTCATACTCTTCCTTT
TTCAATATTATTGAAGCATTTATCGCGAAACGATCCTCATCCTGTCTCTTGATCAGATCTTGATCCCCTG
CGCCATCAGATCCTTGGCGGCAAGAAAGCCATCCAGTTTACTTTGCAGGGCTTCCCAACCTTACCAGAGG
GCGCCCCAGCTGGCAATTCCGACGTCTAAGAAACCATTATTATCATGACATTAACCTATAAAAATAGGCG
TATCACGAGGCCCTTTCGTCTTCACCTCGAGTGCCACCTGACGTCTAAGAAACCATTATTATCATGACAT
TAACCTATAAAAATAGGCGTATCACGAGGCAGAATTTCAGATAAAAAAAATCCTTAGCTTTCGCTAAGGA
TGATTTCTGGAATTCGCGGCCGCTTCTAGAGATC
